Addgene plasmid #73365: pCMV-Myc-XPLN
Purpose: Expresses myc tagged XPLN in mammalian cells
Depositing lab: Jie Chen & Krister Wennerberg. Depositing organization: University of North Carolina at Chapel Hill. Publication: XPLN, a guanine nucleotide exchange factor for RhoA and RhoB, but not RhoC. Arthur WT, Ellerbroek SM, Der CJ, Burridge K, Wennerberg K. J Biol Chem. 2002 Nov 8;277(45):42964-72. Epub 2002 Sep 6. 10.1074/jbc.M207401200 PubMed 12221096.
Backbone
  Vector backbone: pCMV-Myc
  Backbone manufacturer: clontech
  Vector type: Mammalian Expression
Growth in bacteria
  Bacterial resistance: Ampicillin, 100 μg/mL
  Growth temperature: 37°C
  Growth strain: DH5alpha
  Copy number: Unknown
Gene/Insert
  Gene/Insert name: arhgef3 (alt name: XPLN)
  Species: H. sapiens (human)
  Entrez Gene: ARHGEF3 (a.k.a. GEF3, STA3, XPLN)
  Promoter: CMV
  Tag / fusion protein: Myc (QKLISEEDL) (N terminal on backbone)
  Cloning method: Unknown
  Sequencing primers: 5′ CMV-F; 3′ EBV-rev
Resource information
  A portion of this plasmid was derived from a plasmid made by: Received as gift from Professor Krister Wennerberg (University of Helsinki, Helsinki).
Terms and licenses: Academic/Nonprofit Terms; Industry Terms: Not Available to Industry
Depositor comments: Original Publication: XPLN, a Guanine Nucleotide Exchange Factor for RhoA and RhoB, But Not RhoC
How to cite: pCMV-Myc-XPLN was a gift from Jie Chen & Krister Wennerberg (Addgene plasmid # 73365 ; http://n2t.net/addgene:73365 ; RRID:Addgene_73365)
