[The description below was written by a language model from this plasmid's Addgene catalogue record.]
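Description:
pCMV-Myc-XPLN is a mammalian expression plasmid built on the commercial pCMV-Myc backbone. It is designed to produce an epitope-tagged form of human XPLN, the protein encoded by ARHGEF3 (also known as GEF3 or STA3). The plasmid is propagated in standard E. coli cloning strains under ampicillin selection. The record lists the copy number as unknown and does not describe the bacterial origin of replication, any mammalian selection marker, or the polyadenylation signal. No feature table is provided, so the finer architecture of the backbone cannot be detailed from the available information.

Expression of the insert is driven by the CMV promoter, a strong constitutive viral promoter widely used for high-level transient expression in transfected mammalian cells. The backbone supplies a Myc epitope tag that is fused to the N terminus of XPLN. This allows the protein to be detected or isolated with anti-Myc antibodies, for example by immunoblotting, immunofluorescence or immunoprecipitation, without needing an antibody specific for XPLN. The cloning method and the exact boundaries of the insert are not stated.

According to the associated publication title, XPLN is a guanine nucleotide exchange factor that acts on RhoA and RhoB but not RhoC. The construct is therefore suited to overexpression studies of Rho GTPase activation and downstream signalling in mammalian cells. It can also be used to follow the localisation and interaction partners of the tagged protein.
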