>Addgene plasmid #73365 | pCMV-Myc-XPLN | addgene partial sequence | sequence record 142566 | LNCX 5'-AGCTCGTTTAGTGAACCGTCAGATC-3'
TTTTGACCTCCATAGAAGACACCGGGACCGATCCAGCCTCCGGACTCTAGAGGATCCGGTACTAGAGGAA
CTGAAAAACCAGAAAGTTAACTGGTAAGTTTAGTCTTTTTGTCTTTTATTTCAGGTCCCGGATCCGGTGG
TGGTGCAAATCAAAGAACTGCTCCTCAGTGGATGTTGCCTTTACTTCTAGGCCTGTACGGAAGTGTTACT
TCTGCTCTAAAAGCTGCGGAATTGTACCCGCGGGCCCACCATGGCATCAATGCAGAAGCTGATCTCAGAG
GAGGACCTGCTTATGGCCATGGATATCCCGGGATGGAGGCCCGAATTCATGGTGGCCAAGGATTACCCCT
TCTACCTCACGGTCAAGAGAGCGAACTGCAGCCTGGAGCTACCCCCGGCCAGCGGTCCGGCCAAGGACGC
TGAGGAGCCTAGTAATAAACGGGTCAAACCCCTTTCCCGAGTCACGTCGCTAGCAAACCTCATCCCGCCC
GTGAAGGCCACGCCATTAAAGCGCTTCAGTCAAACCCTGCAGCGCTCCATTAGCTTCCGCAGTGAGAGCC
GCCCTGACATCCTCGCCCCCCGACCCTGGTCCAGAAATGCCGCCCCCTCGAGCACGAAACGGAGAGATAG
CAAGCTGTGGAGTGAGACCTTCGATGTGTGCGTCAATCAGATGCTTACATCCAAGGAAATCAAACGTCAG
GAGGCGATCTTTGAGCTTTCCCAAGGAGAAGAAGACTTGATAGAAGACTTGAAATTAGCAAAAAAGGCCT
ATCATGACCCCATGCTGAAACTCTCCATAATGACAGAACAAGAGTTGAATCAAATTTTTGGAACACTGGA
CTCTCTAATTCCTCTAC
