>Addgene plasmid #73365 | pCMV-Myc-XPLN | addgene partial sequence | sequence record 142570 | EBV-rev 5'-GTGGTTTGTCCAAACTCATC-3'
CCGCGGCCGCGGTACCTCGAGAGATCTCGGTCGACCGAATTCTCAGACGTTACTTTCACCGTGCCTGCTG
TTTCCACAGGAAGAGTCTGTCTGTTCCATGCGCTCACAGTCGAGGCTGACCTCACTCGTGTCCATACTAC
AGTCTGACTCACTGTCCGATTGGTCCATCTGCTCAAGTTTTGTTTCTCCCTGTAGCTCTCTGCTCCCGGT
GGTGGGATTTAGGAACGATCCCTCGGAGTCAAGCACCCCAGCTTGCCCGGCAGCACACAAAACTGTTTCT
TTGGCTTGACGAATACAGTTAAGCCACTGCTGTTTGTTGAAAGTGTCATTGGCTTGTAGCGAGTGGGTCT
GACTTTGGGATCCATTTTTGAAACTGACTCTGAAGAAGTTTTTAATTCTCTCATTGTTGCTGAATGCCCC
TCGCAGGGAGCCACCCAGCCTCACTTCTCCATCCTGGAGGTCTTCCAGCAGGAGGTCTTTCACGGGGATT
GGCTGACGGTACAGCTGGTAGCAAAGCTGCTCATTGTGGGTGACGGCTCGAGTGATCACAAGCACTTCTT
GGAACAGGAAAACATGCAGTTTCACGCCCCGATTGTTCTTCAGTTCACCATGACAACACAAGACTCGAGA
GCTGTCGATCAGGGAGTCTTTCTGGCCTTCTTCCAAGTAAAGAAGCCGCTCTTTATAATAGCGGCATTCA
GATTCACCAGTCTTGGTGTTGATTTCTGCCACAATTCCCTGAATGATATTTATAGCTTCTTCCAAGTGCT
GCTGATCTGGATTATCATTTGGTGTGTGCCTCAAGATTTCTCGGAGAAGCAGAGGGTATTTTACCAGGCG
GCTTCTTGGAATATCGAGGAA
